>Addgene plasmid #195199 | pDA303 | addgene full sequence | sequence record 406223 | Addgene NGS Result
AAATAGGCGTATCACGAGGCCCTTTCGTCTTCACCTCGAGAAATCATAAAAAATTTATTTGCTTTGTGAG
CGGATAACAATTATAATAGATTCAATTGTGAGCGGATAACAATTTCACACAGAATTCATTTTATTATAAG
GAGGACTTTTATGAGCGGCCATCACCATCATCATCACGGAATGTCCAGATTAGATAAAAGTAAAGTGATT
AACAGCGCATTAGAGCTGCTTAATGAGGTCGGAATCGAAGGTTTAACAACCCGTAAACTCGCCCAGAAGC
TAGGTGTAGAGCAGCCTACATTGTATTGGCATGTAAAAAATAAGCGGGCTTTGCTCGACGCCTTAGCCAT
TGAGATGTTAGATAGGCACCATACTCACTTTTGCCCTTTAGAAGGGGAAAGCTGGCAAGATTTTTTACGT
AATAACGCTAAAAGTTTTAGATGTGCTTTACTAAGTCATCGCGATGGAGCAAAAGTACATTTAGGTACAC
GGCCTACAGAAAAACAGTATGAAACTCTCGAAAATCAATTAGCCTTTTTATGCCAACAAGGTTTTTCACT
AGAGAATGCATTATATGCACTCAGCGCTGTGGGGCATTTTACTTTAGGTTGCGTATTGGAAGATCAAGAG
CATCAAGTCGCTAAAGAAGAAAGGGAAACACCTACTACTGATAGTATGCCGCCATTATTACGACAAGCTA
TCGAATTATTTGATCACCAAGGTGCAGAGCCAGCCTTCTTATTCGGCCTTGAATTGATCATATGCGGATT
AGAAAAACAACTTAAATGTGAAAGTGGGTCCTAATAAGCTTTAGCTGAGCTTGGACTCCTGTTGATAGAT
CCAGTAATGACCTCAGAACTCCATCTGGATTTGTTCAGAACGCTCGGTTGCCGCCGGGCGTTTTTTATTG
GTGAGAATCCAAGCTAGCCATGAAAATAAACTGTCTGCTTACATAAACAGTAATACAAGGGGTGTTATGA
GCCATATTCAACGGGAAACGTCTTGCTCTAGGCCGCGATTAAATTCCAACATGGATGCTGATTTATATGG
GTATAAATGGGCTCGCGATAATGTCGGGCAATCAGGTGCGACAATCTATCGATTGTATGGGAAGCCCGAT
GCGCCAGAGTTGTTTCTGAAACATGGCAAAGGTAGCGTTGCCAATGATGTTACAGATGAGATGGTCAGAC
TAAACTGGCTGACGGAATTTATGCCTCTTCCGACCATCAAGCATTTTATCCGTACTCCTGATGATGCTTG
GTTACTCACGACTGCGATCCCCGGCAAAACAGCATTCCAGGTATTAGAAGAATATCCTGATTCAGGTGAA
AATATTGTTGATGCGCTGGCAGTGTTCCTGCGCCGGTTGCATTCGATTCCTGTTTGTAATTGTCCTTTTA
ACAGCGATCGCGTATTTCGTCTCGCTCAGGCGCAATCACGAATGAATAACGGTTTGGTTGATGCGAGTGA
TTTTGATGACGAGCGTAATGGCTGGCCTGTTGAACAAGTCTGGAAAGAAATGCACAAACTTTTGCCATTC
TCACCGGATTCAGTCGTCACTCATGGTGATTTCTCACTTGATAACCTTATTTTTGACGAGGGGAAATTAA
TAGGTTGTATTGATGTTGGACGAGTCGGAATCGCAGACCGATACCAGGATCTTGCCATCCTATGGAACTG
CCTCGGTGAGTTTTCTCCTTCATTACAGAAACGGCTTTTTCAAAAATATGGTATTGATAATCCTGATATG
AATAAATTGCAGTTTCATTTGATGCTCGATGAGTTTTTCTAAGAATTAATTCATGGGCAAATATTATACG
CAAGGCGACAAGGTGCTGATGCCGCTGGCGATTCAGGTTCATCATGCCGTTTGTGATGGCTTCCATGTCG
GCAGAATGCTTAATGAATTACAACAGTACTGCGATGAGTGGCAGGGCGGGGCGTAATTTTTTTAAGGCAG
TTATTGGTGCCCTTAAACGCCTGGGGTAATGACTCTCTAGCTTGAGGCATCAAATAAAACGAAAGGCTCA
GTCGAAAGACTGGGCCTTTCGTTTTATCTGTTGTTTGTCGGTGAACGCTCTCCTGAGTAGGACAAATCCG
CCCTCTAGATTACGTGCAGTCGATGATAAGCTGTCAAACATGAGAATTGTGCCTAATGAGTGAGCTAACT
TACATTAATTGCGTTGCGCTCACTGCCCGCTTTCCAGTCGGGAAACCTGTCGTGCCAGCTGCATTAATGA
ATCGGCCAACGCGCGGGGAGAGGCGGTTTGCGTATTGGGGGCCAGGGTGGTTTTTCTTTTCACCAGTGAG
ACGGGCAACAGCTGATTGCCCTTCACCGCCTGGCCCTGAGAGAGTTGCAGCAAGCGGTCCACGCTGGTTT
GCCCCAGCAGGCGAAAATCCTGTTTGATGGTGGTTAACGGCGGGATATAACATGAGCTGTCTTCGGTATC
GTCGTATCCCACTACCGAGATATCCGCACCAACGCGCAGCCCGGACTCGGTAATGGCGCGCATTGCGCCC
AGCGCCATCTGATCGTTGGCAACCAGCATCGCAGTGGGAACGATGCCCTCATTCAGCATTTGCATGGTTT
GTTGAAAACCGGACATGGCACTCCAGTCGCCTTCCCGTTCCGCTATCGGCTGAATTTGATTGCGAGTGAG
ATATTTATGCCAGCCAGCCAGACGCAGACGCGCCGAGACAGAACTTAATGGGCCCGCTAACAGCGCGATT
TGCTGGTGACCCAATGCGACCAGATGCTCCACGCCCAGTCGCGTACCGTCTTCATGGGAGAAAATAATAC
TGTTGATGGGTGTCTGGTCAGAGACATCAAGAAATAACGCCGGAACATTAGTGCAGGCAGCTTCCACAGC
AATGGCATCCTGGTCATCCAGCGGATAGTTAATGATCAGCCCACTGACGCGTTGCGCGAGAAGATTGTGC
ACCGCCGCTTTACAGGCTTCGACGCCGCTTCGTTCTACCATCGACACCACCACGCTGGCACCCAGTTGAT
CGGCGCGAGATTTAATCGCCGCGACAATTTGCGACGGCGCGTGCAGGGCCAGACTGGAGGTGGCAACGCC
AATCAGCAACGACTGTTTGCCCGCCAGTTGTTGTGCCACGCGGTTGGGAATGTAATTCAGCTCCGCCATC
GCCGCTTCCACTTTTTCCCGCGTTTTCGCAGAAACGTGGCTGGCCTGGTTCACCACGCGGGAAACGGTCT
GATAAGAGACACCGGCATACTCTGCGACATCGTATAACGTTACTGGTTTCACATTCACCACCCTGAATTG
ACTCTCTTCCGGGCGCTATCATGCCATACCGCGAAAGGTTTTGCACCATTCGATGGTGTCGGAATTTCGG
GCAGCGTTGGGTCCTGGCCACGGGTGCGCATGATCTAGAGCTGCCTCGCGCGTTTCGGTGATGACGGTGA
AAACCTCTGACACATGCAGCTCCCGGCATCCGCTTACAGACAAGCTGTGACCGTCTCCGGGAGCAGACAA
GCCCGTCAGGGCGCGTCAGCGGGTGTTGGCGGGTGTCGGGGCGCAGCCATGACCCAGTCACGTAGCGATA
GCGGAGTGTATACTGGCTTAACTATGCGGCATCAGAGCAGATTGTACTGAGAGTGCACCATATGCGGTGT
GAAATACCGCACAGATGCGTAAGGAGAAAATACCGCATCAGGCGCTCTTCCGCTTCCTCGCTCACTGACT
CGCTGCGCTCGGTCGTTCGGCTGCGGCGAGCGGTATCAGCTCACTCAAAGGCGGTAATACGGTTATCCAC
AGAATCAGGGGATAACGCAGGAAAGAACATGTGAGCAAAAGGCCAGCAAAAGGCCAGGAACCGTAAAAAG
GCCGCGTTGCTGGCGTTTTTCCATAGGCTCCGCCCCCCTGACGAGCATCACAAAAATCGACGCTCAAGTC
AGAGGTGGCGAAACCCGACAGGACTATAAAGATACCAGGCGTTTCCCCCTGGAAGCTCCCTCGTGCGCTC
TCCTGTTCCGACCCTGCCGCTTACCGGATACCTGTCCGCCTTTCTCCCTTCGGGAAGCGTGGCGCTTTCT
CATAGCTCACGCTGTAGGTATCTCAGTTCGGTGTAGGTCGTTCGCTCCAAGCTGGGCTGTGTGCACGAAC
CCCCCGTTCAGCCCGACCGCTGCGCCTTATCCGGTAACTATCGTCTTGAGTCCAACCCGGTAAGACACGA
CTTATCGCCACTGGCAGCAGCCACTGGTAACAGGATTAGCAGAGCGAGGTATGTAGGCGGTGCTACAGAG
TTCTTGAAGTGGTGGCCTAACTACGGCTACACTAGAAGGACAGTATTTGGTATCTGCGCTCTGCTGAAGC
CAGTTACCTTCGGAAAAAGAGTTGGTAGCTCTTGATCCGGCAAACAAACCACCGCTGGTAGCGGTGGTTT
TTTTGTTTGCAAGCAGCAGATTACGCGCAGAAAAAAAGGATCTCAAGAAGATCCTTTGATCTTTTCTACG
GGGTCTGACGCTCAGTGGAACGAAAACTCACGTTAAGGGATTTTGGTCATGACATTAACCTATAA
Features (pLannotate 1.2.2; 14 found; start..end, strand, type, name):
     44..88      +  promoter       T5 promoter: bacteriophage T5 promoter for E. coli RNA polymerase, with embedded lac operator
     96..112     +  protein_bind   lac operator: The lac repressor binds to the lac operator to inhibit transcription in E. coli. This inhibition can be relieved by adding lactose or isopropyl-β-D-thiogalactopyranoside (IPTG). lac repressor encoded by lacI
    181..801     +  CDS            tetR: TETR2_ECOLX - Experimental evidence at protein level: Swiss-Prot protein existence level 1. TetR is the repressor of the tetracycline resistance element; its N-terminal region forms a helix-turn-helix structure and binds DNA. Binding of tetracycline to TetR reduces the repressor affinity for the tetracycline resistance gene (tetA) promoter operator sites. From Escherichia coli.
    824..918     +  terminator     lambda t0 terminator: transcription terminator from phage lambda
    977..1792    +  CDS            KanR: aminoglycoside phosphotransferase; aph(3')-Ia; confers resistance to kanamycin in bacteria or G418 (Geneticin®) in eukaryotes
   1802..1946    +  CDS            CmR (fragment): chloramphenicol acetyltransferase; cat; confers resistance to chloramphenicol
   2011..2097    +  terminator     rrnB T1 terminator: Escherichia coli rrnB; transcription terminator T1 from the E. coli rrnB gene
   2120..2137    -  promoter       tet promoter (fragment): E. coli promoter for tetracycline efflux protein gene
   2156..2177    -  protein_bind   CAP binding site: CAP binding activates transcription in the presence of cAMP. E. coli catabolite activator protein
   2190..3272    -  CDS            lacI: lac repressor; lacI; The lac repressor binds to the lac operator to inhibit transcription in E. coli. This inhibition can be relieved by adding lactose or isopropyl-β-D-thiogalactopyranoside (IPTG).
   3273..3350    -  promoter       lacIq promoter: lacI (mutant); In the lacIq allele, a single base change in the promoter boosts expression of the lacI gene about 10-fold.
   3399..3440    +  CDS            rop (fragment): Rop protein, which maintains plasmids at low copy number; rop
   3542..3682    +  misc_feature   bom: basis of mobility region from pBR322
   3868..4456    -  rep_origin     ori: high-copy-number ColE1/pMB1/pBR322/pUC origin of replication
