[The description below was written by a language model from this plasmid's Addgene catalogue record and pLannotate feature annotations shown in this document.]
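Description:
pDA303 is a bacterial expression plasmid built on the pQE80 backbone for overexpressing His-tagged Tet repressor (TetR) in E. coli. It replicates from a high-copy ColE1/pMB1-type origin; a pBR322 bom region and a short remnant of the rop gene sit nearby. Selection is by kanamycin through an aminoglycoside phosphotransferase (KanR) gene. A small fragment of the chloramphenicol acetyltransferase gene lies just downstream of KanR, followed by the rrnB T1 terminator. This fragment appears to be a leftover of the parental backbone rather than a functional marker.

The expression cassette uses the bacteriophage T5 promoter, which is recognised by the host E. coli RNA polymerase. It carries an embedded lac operator and is followed by a second lac operator. The E. coli tetR coding sequence was inserted by Gibson cloning downstream of these elements and is terminated by the lambda t0 terminator. The catalogue entry lists an N-terminal 6xHis tag supplied by the backbone. The tag is not annotated separately in the feature table, but there is a gap between the operator and the annotated tetR coding sequence where it would be expected to lie.

The plasmid also carries lacI under the up-regulated lacIq promoter, so it supplies ample lac repressor in cis. This keeps the T5 promoter tightly repressed until IPTG is added and makes expression independent of the host strain's lacI status.

According to the record, the construct is used to produce 6His-TetR in E. coli, and the tag would allow purification by metal-affinity methods. The associated work concerns modelling of experimental molecular kinetics, although the record does not detail how the protein was used there.
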