Addgene plasmid #195199: pDA303
Purpose: Overexpressing 6His-TetR in E. coli.
Depositing lab: Rahul Sarpeshkar. Depositing organization: Dartmouth College and Medical School. Publication: Rapid modeling of experimental molecular kinetics with simple electronic circuits instead of with complex differential equations. Deng Y, Beahm DR, Ran X, Riley TG, Sarpeshkar R. Front Bioeng Biotechnol. 2022 Sep 28;10:947508. doi: 10.3389/fbioe.2022.947508. eCollection 2022. PubMed 36246369.
Backbone
  Vector backbone: pQE80
  Vector type: Bacterial Expression
Growth in bacteria
  Bacterial resistance: Kanamycin, 50 μg/mL
  Growth temperature: 37°C
  Growth strain: DH5alpha
  Copy number: High Copy
Gene/Insert
  Gene/Insert name: TetR
  Species: E. coli
  Promoter: T5 promoter
  Tag / fusion protein: 6xHis (N terminal on backbone)
  Cloning method: Gibson Cloning
  Sequencing primers: 5′ aataggcgtatcacgaggc; 3′ gcaaccgagcgttctgaac
Terms and licenses: Academic/Nonprofit Terms; Industry Terms: Not Available to Industry
How to cite: pDA303 was a gift from Rahul Sarpeshkar (Addgene plasmid # 195199 ; http://n2t.net/addgene:195199 ; RRID:Addgene_195199)
